Addgene plasmid #176986: CYYR1_pcDNA6.2/EmGFP-Bsd
Purpose: Mammalian expression vector encoding CYYR1 and EmGFP-Bsd
Depositing lab: Roger Reeves. Depositing organization: Johns Hopkins University and School of Medicine. Publication: Overexpression screen of chromosome 21 genes reveals modulators of Sonic hedgehog signaling relevant to Down syndrome. Moyer AJ, Fernandez FX, Li Y, Klinedinst DK, Florea LD, Kazuki Y, Oshimura M, Reeves RH. Dis Model Mech. 2023 Apr 1;16(4):dmm049712. doi: 10.1242/dmm.049712. Epub 2023 Apr 13. PubMed 36995257.
Backbone
  Vector backbone: pcDNA6.2/EmGFP-Bsd/V5-DEST
  Backbone manufacturer: Invitrogen (V36620)
  Backbone size w/o insert (bp): 5983
  Vector type: Mammalian Expression
  Selectable markers: EmGFP fused to Blasticidin (bsd)-resistance marker
Growth in bacteria
  Bacterial resistance: Ampicillin, 100 μg/mL
  Growth temperature: 37°C
  Growth strain: DH5alpha
  Copy number: High Copy
Gene/Insert
  Gene/Insert name: CYYR1 (alt name: C21orf95)
  Species: H. sapiens (human)
  Insert size (bp): 507
  Entrez Gene: CYYR1 (a.k.a. C21orf95)
  Promoter: CMV
  Cloning method: Gateway Cloning
  Sequencing primers: 5′ T7; 3′ V5 reverse
Resource information
  A portion of this plasmid was derived from a plasmid made by: Derived from Addgene #53794
Terms and licenses: Academic/Nonprofit Terms; Industry Terms: Not Available to Industry
Depositor comments: CYYR1 (BC036761) expressed under the control of CMV promoter and EmGFP-Bsd under the control of PGK
How to cite: CYYR1_pcDNA6.2/EmGFP-Bsd was a gift from Roger Reeves (Addgene plasmid # 176986 ; http://n2t.net/addgene:176986 ; RRID:Addgene_176986)
