[The description below was written by a language model from this plasmid's Addgene catalogue record and pLannotate feature annotations shown in this document.]
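Description:
CYYR1_pcDNA6.2/EmGFP-Bsd is a mammalian expression plasmid built on the Invitrogen pcDNA6.2/EmGFP-Bsd/V5-DEST Gateway destination backbone, carrying the human chromosome 21 gene CYYR1 (also called C21orf95). It is maintained in E. coli through a high-copy ColE1/pUC-type origin with ampicillin selection from the β-lactamase gene, and it also contains an f1 phage origin. The sequenced record is 6,481 nt.

The CYYR1 open reading frame was introduced by Gateway recombination and sits between attB1 and attB2 sites, downstream of the human CMV immediate-early enhancer and promoter; a T7 promoter lies just upstream of attB1 and also serves as a sequencing primer site. A V5 epitope tag follows attB2 and the cassette ends in an HSV thymidine kinase polyadenylation signal. The record does not state whether the insert retains its stop codon, so it is unclear whether CYYR1 is actually expressed as a V5 fusion.

A second, independent cassette uses the mouse PGK promoter to drive Emerald GFP fused to blasticidin S deaminase, terminated by an SV40 poly(A) signal. This lets transfected cells be identified by green fluorescence and selected with blasticidin. An EM7 bacterial promoter precedes this fusion, allowing its expression in E. coli as well. Short annotated fragments such as bleomycin-resistance, lacI, HIV LTR and bGH poly(A) matches appear to be backbone remnants or partial hits rather than functional parts.

The associated publication describes an overexpression screen of chromosome 21 genes for modulators of Sonic hedgehog signalling relevant to Down syndrome, which fits this plasmid's design for CYYR1 overexpression in mammalian cells.
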