Features (pLannotate 1.2.2; 26 found; start..end, strand, type, name):
     62..109     +  promoter       EM7 promoter: synthetic bacterial promoter&nbsp
    128..844     +  CDS            Emerald: Emerald is a basic (constitutively fluorescent) green fluorescent protein published in 1998, derived from Aequorea victoria. It is reported to be a very rapidly-maturing weak dimer.
    844..1240    +  CDS            BSD (fragment): blasticidin S deaminase; Aspergillus terreus BSD; confers resistance to blasticidin
   1241..1268    +  CDS            BleoR (fragment): antibiotic-binding protein; Sh ble from Streptoalloteichus hindustanus; confers resistance to bleomycin, phleomycin, and Zeocin™
   1278..1403    +  CDS            ble (fragment): BLE_KLEPN - Experimental evidence at protein level: Swiss-Prot protein existence level 1. Binding protein with a strong affinity to the bleomycin family of antibiotics. Binds to CL990; an antimitotic-antibiotic compound. From Klebsiella pneumoniae.
   1398..1519    +  polyA_signal   SV40 poly(A) signal: SV40 polyadenylation signal
   1592..1608    -  protein_bind   lac operator: The lac repressor binds to the lac operator to inhibit transcription in E. coli. This inhibition can be relieved by adding lactose or isopropyl-β-D-thiogalactopyranoside (IPTG). lac repressor encoded by lacI
   1616..1646    -  promoter       lac promoter: promoter for the E. coli lac operon
   1661..1682    -  protein_bind   CAP binding site: CAP binding activates transcription in the presence of cAMP. E. coli catabolite activator protein
   1695..1787    -  CDS            lacI (fragment): lac repressor; lacI; The lac repressor binds to the lac operator to inhibit transcription in E. coli. This inhibition can be relieved by adding lactose or isopropyl-β-D-thiogalactopyranoside (IPTG).
   1970..2558    -  rep_origin     ori: high-copy-number ColE1/pMB1/pBR322/pUC origin of replication
   2729..3589    -  CDS            AmpR: β-lactamase; bla; confers resistance to ampicillin, carbenicillin, and related antibiotics
   3590..3694    -  promoter       AmpR promoter: bla
   3753..3805    -  misc_feature   bom (fragment): basis of mobility region from pBR322
   3960..4339    +  enhancer       CMV enhancer: human cytomegalovirus immediate early enhancer
   4340..4543    +  promoter       CMV promoter: human cytomegalovirus (CMV) immediate early promoter
   4539..4572    +  LTR            5' LTR (truncated) (fragment): truncated 5' long terminal repeat (LTR) from HIV-1
   4588..4606    +  promoter       T7 promoter: promoter for bacteriophage T7 RNA polymerase
   4636..4660    +  protein_bind   attB1: mutant version of attB; recombination site for the Gateway® BP reaction BP Clonase™
   4681..5142    +  CDS            CYYR1: CYYR1_HUMAN - Also known as C21orf95. Experimental evidence at transcript level: Swiss-Prot protein existence level 2. From Homo sapiens (Human).
   5162..5186    -  protein_bind   attB2: mutant version of attB; recombination site for the Gateway® BP reaction BP Clonase™
   5212..5253    +  CDS            V5 tag: epitope tag from simian virus 5
   5337..5385    +  polyA_signal   HSV TK poly(A) signal: herpes simplex virus thymidine kinase polyadenylation signal (Cole and Stacy, 1985)
   5476..5492    -  polyA_signal   bGH poly(A) signal (fragment): bovine growth hormone polyadenylation signal
   5587..6015    +  rep_origin     f1 ori (sequence partly withheld): f1 bacteriophage origin of replication; arrow indicates direction of (+) strand synthesis
   6030..48      +  promoter       PGK promoter (across the origin): mouse phosphoglycerate kinase 1 promoter
>Addgene plasmid #176986 | CYYR1_pcDNA6.2/EmGFP-Bsd | addgene full sequence | sequence record 349768 | Addgene NGS Result
CGCACGTCTGCCGCGCTGTTCTCCTCTTCCTCATCTCCGGGCCTTTCGACTCTAGACACGTGTTGACAAT
TAATCATCGGCATAGTATATCGGCATAGTATAATACGACAAGGTGAGGAACTAAACCATGGTGAGCAAGG
GCGAGGAGCTGTTCACCGGGGTGGTGCCCATCCTGGTCGAGCTGGACGGCGACGTAAACGGCCACAAGTT
CAGCGTGTCCGGCGAGGGCGAGGGCGATGCCACCTACGGCAAGCTGACCCTGAAGTTCATCTGCACCACC
GGCAAGCTGCCCGTGCCCTGGCCCACCCTCGTGACCACCTTCACCTACGGCGTGCAGTGCTTCGCCCGCT
ACCCCGACCACATGAAGCAGCACGACTTCTTCAAGTCCGCCATGCCCGAAGGCTACGTCCAGGAGCGCAC
CATCTTCTTCAAGGACGACGGCAACTACAAGACCCGCGCCGAGGTGAAGTTCGAGGGCGACACCCTGGTG
AACCGCATCGAGCTGAAGGGCATCGACTTCAAGGAGGACGGCAACATCCTGGGGCACAAGCTGGAGTACA
ACTACAACAGCCACAAGGTCTATATCACCGCCGACAAGCAGAAGAACGGCATCAAGGTGAACTTCAAGAC
CCGCCACAACATCGAGGACGGCAGCGTGCAGCTCGCCGACCACTACCAGCAGAACACCCCCATCGGCGAC
GGCCCCGTGCTGCTGCCCGACAACCACTACCTGAGCACCCAGTCCGCCCTGAGCAAAGACCCCAACGAGA
AGCGCGATCACATGGTCCTGCTGGAGTTCGTGACCGCCGCCGGGATCACTCTCGGCATGGACGAGCTGTA
CAAGGCCAAGCCTTTGTCTCAAGAAGAATCCACCCTCATTGAAAGAGCAACGGCTACAATCAACAGCATC
CCCATCTCTGAAGACTACAGCGTCGCCAGCGCAGCTCTCTCTAGCGACGGCCGCATCTTCACTGGTGTCA
ATGTATATCATTTTACTGGGGGACCTTGTGCAGAACTCGTGGTGCTGGGCACTGCTGCTGCTGCGGCAGC
TGGCAACCTGACTTGTATCGTCGCGATCGGAAATGAGAACAGGGGCATCTTGAGCCCCTGCGGACGGTGC
CGACAGGTGCTTCTCGATCTGCATCCTGGGATCAAAGCCATAGTGAAGGACAGTGATGGACAGCCGACGG
CAGTTGGGATTCGTGAATTGCTGCCCTCTGGTTATGTGTGGGAGGGCTAAGCACTTCGTGGCCGAGGAGC
AGGACTGACACGTGCTACGAGATTTCGATTCCACCGCCGCCTTCTATGAAAGGTTGGGCTTCGGAATCGT
TTTCCGGGACGCCGGCTGGATGATCCTCCAGCGCGGGGATCTCATGCTGGAGTTCTTCGCCCACCCCAAC
TTGTTTATTGCAGCTTATAATGGTTACAAATAAAGCAATAGCATCACAAATTTCACAAATAAAGCATTTT
TTTCACTGCATTCTAGTTGTGGTTTGTCCAAACTCATCAATGTATCTTATCATGTCTGTATACCGTCGAC
CTCTAGCTAGAGCTTGGCGTAATCATGGTCATAGCTGTTTCCTGTGTGAAATTGTTATCCGCTCACAATT
CCACACAACATACGAGCCGGAAGCATAAAGTGTAAAGCCTGGGGTGCCTAATGAGTGAGCTAACTCACAT
TAATTGCGTTGCGCTCACTGCCCGCTTTCCAGTCGGGAAACCTGTCGTGCCAGCTGCATTAATGAATCGG
CCAACGCGCGGGGAGAGGCGGTTTGCGTATTGGGCGCTCTTCCGCTTCCTCGCTCACTGACTCGCTGCGC
TCGGTCGTTCGGCTGCGGCGAGCGGTATCAGCTCACTCAAAGGCGGTAATACGGTTATCCACAGAATCAG
GGGATAACGCAGGAAAGAACATGTGAGCAAAAGGCCAGCAAAAGGCCAGGAACCGTAAAAAGGCCGCGTT
GCTGGCGTTTTTCCATAGGCTCCGCCCCCCTGACGAGCATCACAAAAATCGACGCTCAAGTCAGAGGTGG
CGAAACCCGACAGGACTATAAAGATACCAGGCGTTTCCCCCTGGAAGCTCCCTCGTGCGCTCTCCTGTTC
CGACCCTGCCGCTTACCGGATACCTGTCCGCCTTTCTCCCTTCGGGAAGCGTGGCGCTTTCTCATAGCTC
ACGCTGTAGGTATCTCAGTTCGGTGTAGGTCGTTCGCTCCAAGCTGGGCTGTGTGCACGAACCCCCCGTT
CAGCCCGACCGCTGCGCCTTATCCGGTAACTATCGTCTTGAGTCCAACCCGGTAAGACACGACTTATCGC
CACTGGCAGCAGCCACTGGTAACAGGATTAGCAGAGCGAGGTATGTAGGCGGTGCTACAGAGTTCTTGAA
GTGGTGGCCTAACTACGGCTACACTAGAAGAACAGTATTTGGTATCTGCGCTCTGCTGAAGCCAGTTACC
TTCGGAAAAAGAGTTGGTAGCTCTTGATCCGGCAAACAAACCACCGCTGGTAGCGGTGGTTTTTTTGTTT
GCAAGCAGCAGATTACGCGCAGAAAAAAAGGATCTCAAGAAGATCCTTTGATCTTTTCTACGGGGTCTGA
CGCTCAGTGGAACGAAAACTCACGTTAAGGGATTTTGGTCATGAGATTATCAAAAAGGATCTTCACCTAG
ATCCTTTTAAATTAAAAATGAAGTTTTAAATCAATCTAAAGTATATATGAGTAAACTTGGTCTGACAGTT
ACCAATGCTTAATCAGTGAGGCACCTATCTCAGCGATCTGTCTATTTCGTTCATCCATAGTTGCCTGACT
CCCCGTCGTGTAGATAACTACGATACGGGAGGGCTTACCATCTGGCCCCAGTGCTGCAATGATACCGCGA
GACCCACGCTCACCGGCTCCAGATTTATCAGCAATAAACCAGCCAGCCGGAAGGGCCGAGCGCAGAAGTG
GTCCTGCAACTTTATCCGCCTCCATCCAGTCTATTAATTGTTGCCGGGAAGCTAGAGTAAGTAGTTCGCC
AGTTAATAGTTTGCGCAACGTTGTTGCCATTGCTACAGGCATCGTGGTGTCACGCTCGTCGTTTGGTATG
GCTTCATTCAGCTTCGGTTCCCAACGATCAAGGCGAGTTACATGATCCCCCATGTTGTGCAAAAAAGCGG
TTAGCTCCTTCGGTCCTCCGATCGTTGTCAGAAGTAAGTTGGCCGCAGTGTTATCACTCATGGTTATGGC
AGCACTGCATAATTCTCTTACTGTCATGCCATCCGTAAGATGCTTTTCTGTGACTGGTGAGTACTCAACC
AAGTCATTCTGAGAATAGTGTATGCGGCGACCGAGTTGCTCTTGCCCGGCGTCAATACGGGATAATACCG
CGCCACATAGCAGAACTTTAAAAGTGCTCATCATTGGAAAACGTTCTTCGGGGCGAAAACTCTCAAGGAT
CTTACCGCTGTTGAGATCCAGTTCGATGTAACCCACTCGTGCACCCAACTGATCTTCAGCATCTTTTACT
TTCACCAGCGTTTCTGGGTGAGCAAAAACAGGAAGGCAAAATGCCGCAAAAAAGGGAATAAGGGCGACAC
GGAAATGTTGAATACTCATACTCTTCCTTTTTCAATATTATTGAAGCATTTATCAGGGTTATTGTCTCAT
GAGCGGATACATATTTGAATGTATTTAGAAAAATAAACAAATAGGGGTTCCGCGCACATTTCCCCGAAAA
GTGCCACCTGACGTCGACGGATCGGGAGATCTCCCGATCCCCTATGGTGCACTCTCAGTACAATCTGCTC
TGATGCCGCATAGTTAAGCCAGTATCTGCTCCCTGCTTGTGTGTTGGAGGTCGCTGAGTAGTGCGCGAGC
AAAATTTAAGCTACAACAAGGCAAGGCTTGACCGACAATTGCATGAAGAATCTGCTTAGGGTTAGGCGTT
TTGCGCTGCTTCGCGATGTACGGGCCAGATATACGCGTTGACATTGATTATTGACTAGTTATTAATAGTA
ATCAATTACGGGGTCATTAGTTCATAGCCCATATATGGAGTTCCGCGTTACATAACTTACGGTAAATGGC
CCGCCTGGCTGACCGCCCAACGACCCCCGCCCATTGACGTCAATAATGACGTATGTTCCCATAGTAACGC
CAATAGGGACTTTCCATTGACGTCAATGGGTGGAGTATTTACGGTAAACTGCCCACTTGGCAGTACATCA
AGTGTATCATATGCCAAGTACGCCCCCTATTGACGTCAATGACGGTAAATGGCCCGCCTGGCATTATGCC
CAGTACATGACCTTATGGGACTTTCCTACTTGGCAGTACATCTACGTATTAGTCATCGCTATTACCATGG
TGATGCGGTTTTGGCAGTACATCAATGGGCGTGGATAGCGGTTTGACTCACGGGGATTTCCAAGTCTCCA
CCCCATTGACGTCAATGGGAGTTTGTTTTGGCACCAAAATCAACGGGACTTTCCAAAATGTCGTAACAAC
TCCGCCCCATTGACGCAAATGGGCGGTAGGCGTGTACGGTGGGAGGTCTATATAAGCAGAGCTCTCTGGC
TAACTAGAGAACCCACTGCTTACTGGCTTATCGAAATTAATACGACTCACTATAGGGAGACCCAAGCTGG
CTAGTTAAGCTATCAACAAGTTTGTACAAAAAAGCAGGCTCCGCGGCCGCCCCCTTCACCATGGACGCTC
CGAGGCTACCCGTGCGTCCAGGGGTCTTGCTTCCGAAGTTGGTCCTGCTCTTTGTCTACGCAGATGATTG
CCTTGCTCAGTGTGGCAAAGATTGCAAATCTTACTGCTGTGATGGAACCACGCCCTACTGTTGCTCCTAC
TACGCTTATATTGGGAATATCCTCTCGGGCACTGCAATTGCGGGCATTGTTTTTGGAATAGTATTTATCA
TGGGGGTCATTGCTGGGATTGCCATATGCATCTGCATGTGCATGAAGAACCACAGGGCGACCCGCGTGGG
CATCCTCAGGACGACTCACATCAACACCGTCTCCTCCTATCCTGGACCACCACCCTACGGTCACGACCAC
GAGATGGAATACTGTGCAGACTTGCCTCCTCCATACTCCCCCACCCCACAGGGTCCAGCACAGCGTTCTC
CACCCCCTCCTTATCCTGGAAACGCAAGGAAATAAAAGGGTGGGCGCGCCGACCCAGCTTTCTTGTACAA
AGTGGTTGATCTAGAGGGCCCGCGGTTCGAAGGTAAGCCTATCCCTAACCCTCTCCTCGGTCTCGATTCT
ACGCGTACCGGTTAGTAATGAGTTTAAACGGGGGAGGCTAACTGAAACACGGAAGGAGACAATACCGGAA
GGAACCCGCGCTATGACGGCAATAAAAAGACAGAATAAAACGCACGGGTGTTGGGTCGTTTGTTCATAAA
CGCGGGGTTCGGTCCCAGGGCTGGCACTCTGTCGATACCCCACCGAGACCCCATTGGGGCCAATACGCCC
GCGTTTCTTCCTTTTCCCCACCCCACCCCCCAAGTTCGGGTGAAGGCCCAGGGCTCGCAGCCAACGTCGG
GGCGGCAGGCCCTGCCATAGCAGATCTGCGCAGCTGGGGCTCTAGGGGGTATCCCC
[124 nt withheld, positions 5587-5710]
C
[91 nt withheld, positions 5712-5802]
A
[49 nt withheld, positions 5804-5852]
CCTTTGACGTTGGAGTCCACGTTCTTT
[37 nt withheld, positions 5880-5916]
ACCCTATCTCGGTCTATTCTTTTGATTTATAAGGGATTTTGCCGATTTCGGCCTATTGGTTAAAAAATGA
GCTGATTTAACAAAAATTTAACGCGAATTATCCTCGAGCTACCGGGTAGGGGAGGCGCTTTTCCCAAGGC
AGTCTGGAGCATGCGCTTTAGCAGCCCCGCTGGGCACTTGGCGCTACACAAGTGGCCTCTGGCCTCGCAC
ACATTCCACATCCACCGGTAGGCGCCAACCGGCTCCGTTCTTTGGTGGCCCCTTCGCGCCACCTTCTACT
CCTCCCCTAGTCAGGAAGTTCCCCCCCGCCCCGCAGCTCGCGTCGTGCAGGACGTGACAAATGGAAGTAG
CACGTCTCACTAGTCTCGTGCAGATGGACAGCACCGCTGAGCAATGGAAGCGGGTAGGCCTTTGGGGCAG
CGGCCAATAGCAGCTTTGCTCCTTCGCTTTCTGGGCTCAGAGGCTGGGAAGGGGTGGGTCCGGGGGCGGG
CTCAGGGGCGGGCTCAGGGGCGGGGCGGGCGCCCGAAGGTCCTCCGGAGGCCCGGCATTCTGCACGCTTC
AAAAG
